Addgene plasmid #51758: ICAM2-bio-His
Purpose: Expresses full-length Intercellular adhesion molecule 2 precursor ectodomain in mammalian cells. C-terminal rat Cd4d3+4 tag, biotinylation sequence and His tag.
Depositing lab: Gavin Wright. Depositing organization: Wellcome Sanger Institute. Publication: A human platelet receptor protein microarray identifies FcepsilonR1alpha as an activating PEAR1 ligand. Sun Y, Vandenbriele C, Kauskot A, Verhamme P, Hoylaerts MF, Wright GJ. Mol Cell Proteomics. 2015 Feb 23. pii: mcp.M114.046946. 10.1074/mcp.M114.046946 PubMed 25713122.
Backbone
  Vector backbone: pTT3
  Backbone manufacturer: Yves Durocher, NRC
  Backbone size w/o insert (bp): 6618
  Total vector size (bp): 7310
  Modifications to backbone: Rat CD4 d3+4, enzymatic biotinylation sequence, linker and His tag (CD4d3+4-BioLHis).
  Vector type: Mammalian Expression
Growth in bacteria
  Bacterial resistance: Ampicillin, 100 μg/mL
  Growth temperature: 37°C
  Growth strain: Top10
  Copy number: High Copy
Gene/Insert
  Gene/Insert name: ICAM2 (alt name: Intercellular adhesion molecule 2 precursor)
  Species: H. sapiens (human)
  Insert size (bp): 692
  Entrez Gene: ICAM2 (a.k.a. CD102)
  Promoter: CMV
  Tag / fusion protein: rat CD4 d3+4 (C terminal on backbone); enzymatic biotinylation sequence (C terminal on backbone); His tag (C terminal on backbone)
  Cloning method: Restriction Enzyme; 5′ cloning site NotI (not destroyed); 3′ cloning site AscI (not destroyed)
  Sequencing primers: 5′ CMV-fwd
Resource information
  A portion of this plasmid was derived from a plasmid made by: Insert was chemically synthesised.
Terms and licenses: Academic/Nonprofit Terms; Industry Terms: Not Available to Industry
Depositor comments: Article ref 27
How to cite: ICAM2-bio-His was a gift from Gavin Wright (Addgene plasmid # 51758 ; http://n2t.net/addgene:51758 ; RRID:Addgene_51758)
