[The description below was written by a language model from this plasmid's Addgene catalogue record and pLannotate feature annotations shown in this document.]
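Description:
ICAM2-bio-His is a 7,310 bp mammalian expression plasmid built on the pTT3 backbone, designed to produce the ectodomain of human intercellular adhesion molecule 2 (ICAM2, CD102) as a secreted, tagged recombinant protein. It is maintained in E. coli as a high-copy plasmid through a ColE1/pUC-type origin and is selected with ampicillin via the β-lactamase gene. The backbone also carries a fragment of the Epstein-Barr virus oriP, which in cells that supply EBNA1 supports episomal retention and boosts yields in transient transfection. Remnants of lac regulatory sequences and other small fragments in the annotation appear to be cloning-vector carryover with no stated role in the design.

Expression is driven by the CMV immediate-early enhancer and promoter, followed by adenovirus-derived leader and intron sequences; the annotated splice acceptor, chimeric intron fragment and reverse-strand hit to the adenoviral terminal protein gene probably all reflect this leader region. The transcript ends at a rabbit β-globin polyadenylation signal. The chemically synthesised ICAM2 insert of about 690 bp sits between retained NotI and AscI sites and reads in frame into backbone-encoded rat CD4 domains 3 and 4. These are followed, according to the catalogue entry, by an enzymatic biotinylation sequence, a linker and a His tag, although the automated feature table does not annotate those short tags separately. A short fragment resembling a mouse immunoglobulin heavy chain signal sequence is annotated upstream of the insert, but the record describes the insert as the precursor form, so which leader directs secretion is not explicitly stated. The CD4 domains serve as a common antibody-recognisable tag, the biotinylation site allows oriented capture on streptavidin, and the His tag permits affinity purification. The associated work used such proteins in a human platelet receptor protein microarray to screen for extracellular receptor–ligand interactions.
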