Features (pLannotate 1.2.2; 19 found; start..end, strand, type, name):
    713..768     +  polyA_signal   β-globin poly(A) signal: rabbit β-globin polyadenylation signal (Gil and Proudfoot, 1987)
   1282..2963    -  rep_origin     oriP (fragment): Epstein-Barr virus oriP replication origin (Yates et al., 2000)
   3090..3194    +  promoter       AmpR promoter: bla
   3195..4055    +  CDS            AmpR: β-lactamase; bla; confers resistance to ampicillin, carbenicillin, and related antibiotics
   4226..4814    +  rep_origin     ori: high-copy-number ColE1/pMB1/pBR322/pUC origin of replication
   4997..5089    +  CDS            lacI (fragment): lac repressor; lacI; The lac repressor binds to the lac operator to inhibit transcription in E. coli. This inhibition can be relieved by adding lactose or isopropyl-β-D-thiogalactopyranoside (IPTG).
   5102..5123    +  protein_bind   CAP binding site: CAP binding activates transcription in the presence of cAMP. E. coli catabolite activator protein
   5138..5168    +  promoter       lac promoter: promoter for the E. coli lac operon
   5176..5192    +  protein_bind   lac operator: The lac repressor binds to the lac operator to inhibit transcription in E. coli. This inhibition can be relieved by adding lactose or isopropyl-β-D-thiogalactopyranoside (IPTG). lac repressor encoded by lacI
   5262..5278    +  promoter       tet promoter (fragment): E. coli promoter for tetracycline efflux protein gene
   5288..5313    -  CDS            bla(M) (fragment): β-lactamase lacking the signal sequence; bla(M); allows cytosolic expression of β-lactamase
   5487..5866    +  enhancer       CMV enhancer: human cytomegalovirus immediate early enhancer
   5868..6067    +  promoter       CMV promoter: human cytomegalovirus (CMV) immediate early promoter
   6135..6173    +  misc_feature   Ad SA (fragment): adenovirus major late transcript splice acceptor (Friedrich and Soriano, 1991)
   6206..6415    -  CDS            PTP (fragment): TERM_ADE02 - Experimental evidence at protein level: Swiss-Prot protein existence level 1. Protein covalently bound to the viral DNA that acts as a primer for viral genomic replication by DNA strand displacement. Assembles on the viral origin of replication in an initiation complex with viral polymerase, DBP, host NFIA and host POU2F1/OCT1. During initiation, the polymerase covalently couples the first dCTP with Ser- 580 of pTP. The terminal protein stimulates the template activity over 20 fold compared to protein-free templates. Neo-synthesized viral genomes are linked to two preterminal prot
   6446..6535    +  intron         chimeric intron (fragment): chimera between introns from adenovirus and immunoglobulin heavy chain genes
   6554..6600    +  CDS            IgH signal sequence (fragment): signal sequence from the mouse immunoglobulin heavy chain variable region
   6631..7302    +  CDS            ICAM2 (fragment): ICAM2_HUMAN - Experimental evidence at protein level: Swiss-Prot protein existence level 1. ICAM proteins are ligands for the leukocyte adhesion protein LFA-1 (integrin alpha-L/beta-2). ICAM2 may play a role in lymphocyte recirculation by blocking LFA-1-dependent cell adhesion. It mediates adhesive interactions important for antigen-specific immune response, NK-cell mediated clearance, lymphocyte recirculation, and other cellular interactions important for immune response and surveillance. From Homo sapiens (Human).
   7294..553     +  CDS            Cd4 (fragment) (across the origin): CD4_RAT - Experimental evidence at protein level: Swiss-Prot protein existence level 1. Integral membrane glycoprotein that plays an essential role in the immune response and serves multiple functions in responses against both external and internal offenses. In T-cells, functions primarily as a coreceptor for MHC class II molecule:peptide complex. The antigens presented by class II peptides are derived from extracellular proteins while class I peptides are derived from cytosolic proteins. Interacts simultaneously with the T-cell receptor (TCR) and the MHC class II presented by antigen presenti
>Addgene plasmid #51758 | ICAM2-bio-His | depositor full sequence | sequence record 79347 | ICAM2-bio-His sequence 7310 bps
GTCGACCTCCATCACGGCCTATAAGAGTGAGGGGGAGTCAGCGGAGTTCTCCTTCCCACTCAACCTTGGA
GAGGAAAGCCTGCAGGGAGAGTTGAGATGGAAGGCAGAGAAGGCTCCTTCTTCCCAGTCCTGGATCACCT
TCTCCCTAAAGAACCAAAAGGTGTCTGTGCAGAAGTCTACTAGCAACCCCAAGTTCCAGCTGTCCGAAAC
GCTCCCACTCACCCTTCAGATACCCCAGGTCTCCCTTCAGTTTGCTGGTTCTGGCAACCTGACCCTGACT
CTGGACAGAGGGATACTGTATCAGGAAGTGAACCTGGTGGTGATGAAAGTGACTCAGCCCGACAGCAACA
CTTTGACCTGTGAGGTGATGGGACCCACCTCACCCAAGATGAGACTGATCTTGAAGCAGGAGAATCAGGA
GGCCAGGGTCTCCAGGCAGGAGAAAGTGATTCAAGTGCAGGCCCCTGAAGCAGGGGTGTGGCAATGTCTA
CTGAGTGAAGGTGAAGAGGTCAAGATGGACTCCAAGATCCAGGTTTTATCCAAAGGGTTGAATTCCGGCA
GCCTGCACCACATCCTGGACGCCCAGAAGATGCTGTGGAACCACAGGGACAGGAACCTGCCTCCTCTGGC
CCCTCTGGGCCCCCACCACCATCACCACCATTGAGTCTAGACACGTGATTAATTAAGGATCCCCCGACCT
CGACCTCTGGCTAATAAAGGAAATTTATTTTCATTGCAATAGTGTGTTGGAATTTTTTGTGTCTCTCACT
CGGAAGGACATATGGGAGGGCAAATCATTTGGTCGAGATCCCTCGGAGATCTCTAGCTAGAGGATCGATC
CCCGCCCCGGACGAACTAAACCTGACTACGACATCTCTGCCCCTTCTTCGCGGGGCAGTGCATGTAATCC
CTTCAGTTGGTTGGTACAACTTGCCAACTGGGCCCTGTTCCACATGTGACACGGGGGGGGACCAAACACA
AAGGGGTTCTCTGACTGTAGTTGACATCCTTATAAATGGATGTGCACATTTGCCAACACTGAGTGGCTTT
CATCCTGGAGCAGACTTTGCAGTCTGTGGACTGCAACACAACATTGCCTTTATGTGTAACTCTTGGCTGA
AGCTCTTACACCAATGCTGGGGGACATGTACCTCCCAGGGGCCCAGGAAGACTACGGGAGGCTACACCAA
CGTCAATCAGAGGGGCCTGTGTAGCTACCGATAAGCGGACCCTCAAGAGGGCATTAGCAATAGTGTTTAT
AAGGCCCCCTTGTTAACCCTAAACGGGTAGCATATGCTTCCCGGGTAGTAGTATATACTATCCAGACTAA
CCCTAATTCAATAGCATATGTTACCCAACGGGAAGCATATGCTATCGAATTAGGGTTAGTAAAAGGGTCC
TAAGGAACAGCGATATCTCCCACCCCATGAGCTGTCACGGTTTTATTTACATGGGGTCAGGATTCCACGA
GGGTAGTGAACCATTTTAGTCACAAGGGCAGTGGCTGAAGATCAAGGAGCGGGCAGTGAACTCTCCTGAA
TCTTCGCCTGCTTCTTCATTCTCCTTCGTTTAGCTAATAGAATAACTGCTGAGTTGTGAACAGTAAGGTG
TATGTGAGGTGCTCGAAAACAAGGTTTCAGGTGACGCCCCCAGAATAAAATTTGGACGGGGGGTTCAGTG
GTGGCATTGTGCTATGACACCAATATAACCCTCACAAACCCCTTGGGCAATAAATACTAGTGTAGGAATG
AAACATTCTGAATATCTTTAACAATAGAAATCCATGGGGTGGGGACAAGCCGTAAAGACTGGATGTCCAT
CTCACACGAATTTATGGCTATGGGCAACACATAATCCTAGTGCAATATGATACTGGGGTTATTAAGATGT
GTCCCAGGCAGGGACCAAGACAGGTGAACCATGTTGTTACACTCTATTTGTAACAAGGGGAAAGAGAGTG
GACGCCGACAGCAGCGGACTCCACTGGTTGTCTCTAACACCCCCGAAAATTAAACGGGGCTCCACGCCAA
TGGGGCCCATAAACAAAGACAAGTGGCCACTCTTTTTTTTGAAATTGTGGAGTGGGGGCACGCGTCAGCC
CCCACACGCCGCCCTGCGGTTTTGGACTGTAAAATAAGGGTGTAATAACTTGGCTGATTGTAACCCCGCT
AACCACTGCGGTCAAACCACTTGCCCACAAAACCACTAATGGCACCCCGGGGAATACCTGCATAAGTAGG
TGGGCGGGCCAAGATAGGGGCGCGATTGCTGCGATCTGGAGGACAAATTACACACACTTGCGCCTGAGCG
CCAAGCACAGGGTTGTTGGTCCTCATATTCACGAGGTCGCTGAGAGCACGGTGGGCTAATGTTGCCATGG
GTAGCATATACTACCCAAATATCTGGATAGCATATGCTATCCTAATCTATATCTGGGTAGCATAGGCTAT
CCTAATCTATATCTGGGTAGCATATGCTATCCTAATCTATATCTGGGTAGTATATGCTATCCTAATTTAT
ATCTGGGTAGCATAGGCTATCCTAATCTATATCTGGGTAGCATATGCTATCCTAATCTATATCTGGGTAG
TATATGCTATCCTAATCTGTATCCGGGTAGCATATGCTATCCTAATAGAGATTAGGGTAGTATATGCTAT
CCTAATTTATATCTGGGTAGCATATACTACCCAAATATCTGGATAGCATATGCTATCCTAATCTATATCT
GGGTAGCATATGCTATCCTAATCTATATCTGGGTAGCATAGGCTATCCTAATCTATATCTGGGTAGCATA
TGCTATCCTAATCTATATCTGGGTAGTATATGCTATCCTAATTTATATCTGGGTAGCATAGGCTATCCTA
ATCTATATCTGGGTAGCATATGCTATCCTAATCTATATCTGGGTAGTATATGCTATCCTAATCTGTATCC
GGGTAGCATATGCTATCCTCATGATAAGCTGTCAAACATGAGAATTTTCTTGAAGACGAAAGGGCCTCGT
GATACGCCTATTTTTATAGGTTAATGTCATGATAATAATGGTTTCTTAGACGTCAGGTGGCACTTTTCGG
GGAAATGTGCGCGGAACCCCTATTTGTTTATTTTTCTAAATACATTCAAATATGTATCCGCTCATGAGAC
AATAACCCTGATAAATGCTTCAATAATATTGAAAAAGGAAGAGTATGAGTATTCAACATTTCCGTGTCGC
CCTTATTCCCTTTTTTGCGGCATTTTGCCTTCCTGTTTTTGCTCACCCAGAAACGCTGGTGAAAGTAAAA
GATGCTGAAGATCAGTTGGGTGCACGAGTGGGTTACATCGAACTGGATCTCAACAGCGGTAAGATCCTTG
AGAGTTTTCGCCCCGAAGAACGTTTTCCAATGATGAGCACTTTTAAAGTTCTGCTATGTGGCGCGGTATT
ATCCCGTGTTGACGCCGGGCAAGAGCAACTCGGTCGCCGCATACACTATTCTCAGAATGACTTGGTTGAG
TACTCACCAGTCACAGAAAAGCATCTTACGGATGGCATGACAGTAAGAGAATTATGCAGTGCTGCCATAA
CCATGAGTGATAACACTGCGGCCAACTTACTTCTGACAACGATCGGAGGACCGAAGGAGCTAACCGCTTT
TTTGCACAACATGGGGGATCATGTAACTCGCCTTGATCGTTGGGAACCGGAGCTGAATGAAGCCATACCA
AACGACGAGCGTGACACCACGATGCCTGCAGCAATGGCAACAACGTTGCGCAAACTATTAACTGGCGAAC
TACTTACTCTAGCTTCCCGGCAACAATTAATAGACTGGATGGAGGCGGATAAAGTTGCAGGACCACTTCT
GCGCTCGGCCCTTCCGGCTGGCTGGTTTATTGCTGATAAATCTGGAGCCGGTGAGCGTGGGTCTCGCGGT
ATCATTGCAGCACTGGGGCCAGATGGTAAGCCCTCCCGTATCGTAGTTATCTACACGACGGGGAGTCAGG
CAACTATGGATGAACGAAATAGACAGATCGCTGAGATAGGTGCCTCACTGATTAAGCATTGGTAACTGTC
AGACCAAGTTTACTCATATATACTTTAGATTGATTTAAAACTTCATTTTTAATTTAAAAGGATCTAGGTG
AAGATCCTTTTTGATAATCTCATGACCAAAATCCCTTAACGTGAGTTTTCGTTCCACTGAGCGTCAGACC
CCGTAGAAAAGATCAAAGGATCTTCTTGAGATCCTTTTTTTCTGCGCGTAATCTGCTGCTTGCAAACAAA
AAAACCACCGCTACCAGCGGTGGTTTGTTTGCCGGATCAAGAGCTACCAACTCTTTTTCCGAAGGTAACT
GGCTTCAGCAGAGCGCAGATACCAAATACTGTTCTTCTAGTGTAGCCGTAGTTAGGCCACCACTTCAAGA
ACTCTGTAGCACCGCCTACATACCTCGCTCTGCTAATCCTGTTACCAGTGGCTGCTGCCAGTGGCGATAA
GTCGTGTCTTACCGGGTTGGACTCAAGACGATAGTTACCGGATAAGGCGCAGCGGTCGGGCTGAACGGGG
GGTTCGTGCACACAGCCCAGCTTGGAGCGAACGACCTACACCGAACTGAGATACCTACAGCGTGAGCTAT
GAGAAAGCGCCACGCTTCCCGAAGGGAGAAAGGCGGACAGGTATCCGGTAAGCGGCAGGGTCGGAACAGG
AGAGCGCACGAGGGAGCTTCCAGGGGGAAACGCCTGGTATCTTTATAGTCCTGTCGGGTTTCGCCACCTC
TGACTTGAGCGTCGATTTTTGTGATGCTCGTCAGGGGGGCGGAGCCTATGGAAAAACGCCAGCAACGCGG
CCTTTTTACGGTTCCTGGCCTTTTGCTGGCCTTTTGCTCACATGTTCTTTCCTGCGTTATCCCCTGATTC
TGTGGATAACCGTATTACCGCCTTTGAGTGAGCTGATACCGCTCGCCGCAGCCGAACGACCGAGCGCAGC
GAGTCAGTGAGCGAGGAAGCGGAAGAGCGCCCAATACGCAAACCGCCTCTCCCCGCGCGTTGGCCGATTC
ATTAATGCAGCTGGCACGACAGGTTTCCCGACTGGAAAGCGGGCAGTGAGCGCAACGCAATTAATGTGAG
TTAGCTCACTCATTAGGCACCCCAGGCTTTACACTTTATGCTTCCGGCTCGTATGTTGTGTGGAATTGTG
AGCGGATAACAATTTCACACAGGAAACAGCTATGACCATGATTACGCCAAGCTCTAGCTAGAGGTCGACC
AATTCTCATGTTTGACAGCTTATCATCGCAGATCCGGGCAACGTTGTTGCCATTGCTGCAGGCGCAGAAC
TGGTAGGTATGGAAGATCTATACATTGAATCAATATTGGCAATTAGCCATATTAGTCATTGGTTATATAG
CATAAATCAATATTGGCTATTGGCCATTGCATACGTTGTATCTATATCATAATATGTACATTTATATTGG
CTCATGTCCAATATGACCGCCATGTTGACATTGATTATTGACTAGTTATTAATAGTAATCAATTACGGGG
TCATTAGTTCATAGCCCATATATGGAGTTCCGCGTTACATAACTTACGGTAAATGGCCCGCCTGGCTGAC
CGCCCAACGACCCCCGCCCATTGACGTCAATAATGACGTATGTTCCCATAGTAACGCCAATAGGGACTTT
CCATTGACGTCAATGGGTGGAGTATTTACGGTAAACTGCCCACTTGGCAGTACATCAAGTGTATCATATG
CCAAGTCCGCCCCCTATTGACGTCAATGACGGTAAATGGCCCGCCTGGCATTATGCCCAGTACATGACCT
TACGGGACTTTCCTACTTGGCAGTACATCTACGTATTAGTCATCGCTATTACCATGGTGATGCGGTTTTG
GCAGTACACCAATGGGCGTGGATAGCGGTTTGACTCACGGGGATTTCCAAGTCTCCACCCCATTGACGTC
AATGGGAGTTTGTTTTGGCACCAAAATCAACGGGACTTTCCAAAATGTCGTAATAACCCCGCCCCGTTGA
CGCAAATGGGCGGTAGGCGTGTACGGTGGGAGGTCTATATAAGCAGAGCTCGTTTAGTGAACCGTCAGAT
CCTCACTCTCTTCCGCATCGCTGTCTGCGAGGGCCAGCTGTTGGGCTCGCGGTTGAGGACAAACTCTTCG
CGGTCTTTCCAGTACTCTTGGATCGGAAACCCGTCGGCCTCCGAACGGTACTCCGCCACCGAGGGACCTG
AGCGAGTCCGCATCGACCGGATCGGAAAACCTCTCGAGAAAGGCGTCTAACCAGTCACAGTCGCAAGGTA
GGCTGAGCACCGTGGCGGGCGGCAGCGGGTGGCGGTCGGGGTTGTTTCTGGCGGAGGTGCTGCTGATGAT
GTAATTAAAGTAGGCGGTCTTGAGACGGCGGATGGTCGAGGTGAGGTGTGGCAGGCTTGAGATCCAGCTG
TTGGGGTGAGTACTCCCTCTCAAAAGCGGGCATTACTTCTGCGCTAAGATTGTCAGTTTCCAAAAACGAG
GAGGATTTGATATTCACCTGGCCCGATCTGGCCATACACTTGAGTGACAATGACATCCACTTTGCCTTTC
TCTCCACAGGTGTCCACTCCCAGGTCCAAGTTTAAACTGCGGCCGCCACCATGGCCAGCTTCGGCTACAG
AACCCTGACCGTGGCCCTGTTCACCCTGATCTGCTGCCCCGGCAGCGACGAGAAGGTGTTCGAGGTGCAC
GTGCGGCCCAAGAAACTGGCCGTGGAGCCCAAGGGCAGCCTGGAAGTGAACTGTAGTACCACCTGTAACC
AGCCCGAAGTGGGCGGCCTGGAAACCAGCCTGGACAAGATCCTGCTGGACGAGCAGGCCCAGTGGAAGCA
CTACCTGGTGTCCAACATCAGCCACGACACCGTGCTGCAGTGCCACTTCACCTGTAGCGGCAAGCAGGAA
AGCATGAACAGCAACGTGTCCGTGTACCAGCCCCCCAGACAGGTCATCCTGACCCTGCAGCCTACACTGG
TGGCCGTGGGCAAGAGCTTCACCATCGAGTGCCGGGTGCCAACTGTCGAACCTCTGGACAGCCTGACCCT
GTTCCTGTTCCGGGGCAACGAGACACTGCACTACGAGACATTCGGCAAAGCCGCCCCTGCCCCTCAGGAA
GCCACCGCCACCTTCAACAGCACCGCCGACAGAGAGGACGGCCACCGGAACTTCAGCTGCCTGGCCGTGC
TGGATCTCATGAGCCGAGGAGGCAACATCTTCCACAAGCACAGCGCCCCCAAGATGCTGGAAATCTACGA
GCCCGTGTCCGACAGCCAGATGGGCGCGCC
