>Addgene plasmid #51758 | ICAM2-bio-His | addgene partial sequence | sequence record 93957 | pMT2-F 5'-TTGCCTTTCTCTCCACAGGT-3'
GCGGCCGCCACCATGGCCAGCTTCGGCTACAGAACCCTGACCGTGGCCCTGTTCACCCTGATCTGCTGCC
CCGGCAGCGACGAGAAGGTGTTCGAGGTGCACGTGCGGCCCAAGAAACTGGCCGTGGAGCCCAAGGGCAG
CCTGGAAGTGAACTGTAGTACCACCTGTAACCAGCCCGAAGTGGGCGGCCTGGAAACCAGCCTGGACAAG
ATCCTGCTGGACGAGCAGGCCCAGTGGAAGCACTACCTGGTGTCCAACATCAGCCACGACACCGTGCTGC
AGTGCCACTTCACCTGTAGCGGCAAGCAGGAAAGCATGAACAGCAACGTGTCCGTGTACCAGCCCCCCAG
ACAGGTCATCCTGACCCTGCAGCCTACACTGGTGGCCGTGGGCAAGAGCTTCACCATCGAGTGCCGGGTG
CCAACTGTCGAACCTCTGGACAGCCTGACCCTGTTCCTGTTCCGGGGCAACGAGACACTGCACTACGAGA
CATTCGGCAAAGCCGCCCCTGCCCCTCAGGAAGCCACCGCCACCTTCAACAGCACCGCCGACAGAGAGGA
CGGCCACCGGAACTTCAGCTGCCTGGCCGTGCTGGATCTCATGAGCCGAGGAGGCAACATCTTCCACAAG
CACAGCGCCCCCAAGATGCTGGAAATCTACGAGCCCGTGTCCGACAGCCAGATGGGCGCGCCGTCGACCT
CCATCACGGCCTATAAGAGTGAGGGGGAGTCAGCGGAGTTCTCCTTCCCACTCAACCTTGGAGAGGAAAG
CCTGCAGGGAGAGTTGAGATGGAAGGCAGAGAAGGCTCCTTCTTCCCAGTCCTGGATCACCTTCTCCCTA
AAGAACCAAA
