>Addgene plasmid #51758 | ICAM2-bio-His | addgene partial sequence | sequence record 94096 | rb_glob_PA_term-R 5'-CCCATATGTCCTTCCGAGTG-3'
AATAAATTTCCTTTATTAGCCAGAGGTCGAGGTCGGGGGATCCTTAATTAATCACGTGTCTAGACTCAAT
GGTGGTGATGGTGGTGGGGGCCCAGAGGGGCCAGAGGAGGCAGGTTCCTGTCCCTGTGGTTCCACAGCAT
CTTCTGGGCGTCCAGGATGTGGTGCAGGCTGCCGGAATTCAACCCTTTGGATAAAACCTGGATCTTGGAG
TCCATCTTGACCTCTTCACCTTCACTCAGTAGACATTGCCACACCCCTGCTTCAGGGGCCTGCACTTGAA
TCACTTTCTCCTGCCTGGAGACCCTGGCCTCCTGATTCTCCTGCTTCAAGATCAGTCTCATCTTGGGTGA
GGTGGGTCCCATCACCTCACAGGTCAAAGTGTTGCTGTCGGGCTGAGTCACTTTCATCACCACCAGGTTC
ACTTCCTGATACAGTATCCCTCTGTCCAGAGTCAGGGTCAGGTTGCCAGAACCAGCAAACTGAAGGGAGA
CCTGGGGTATCTGAAGGGTGAGTGGGAGCGTTTCGGACAGCTGGAACTTGGGGTTGCTAGTAGACTTCTG
CACAGACACCTTTTGGTTCTTTAGGGAGAAGGTGATCCAGGACTGGGAAGAAGGAGCCTTCTCTGCCTTC
CATCTCAACTCTCCCTGCAGGCTTTCCTCTCCAAGGTTGAGTGGGAAGGAGAACTCCGCTGACTCCCCCT
CACTCTTATAGGCCGTGATGGAGGTCGACGGCGCGCCCATCTGGCTGTCGGACACGGGCTCGTAGATTTC
CAGCATCTTGGGGGCGCTGTGCTTGTGGAAGATGTTGCCTCCTCGGCTCATGAGATCCAGCACGGCCAGG
CAGCTGAAGTTCCGGTGGCCGTCCTCTCTGTCGGCGGTGCTGTTGAAGGTGGCGGTGGCTTCCTGA
